>Addgene plasmid #71153 | pSGE_646_S2-1-CACA_dCP | depositor full sequence | sequence record 127080 | Full Sequence
CTAGAGTCGGGGCGGCCGGCCGCTTCGAGCAGACATGATAAGATACATTGATGAGTTTGGACAAACCACA
ACTAGAATGCAGTGAAAAAAATGCTTTATTTGTGAAATTTGTGATGCTATTGCTTTATTTGTAACCATTA
TAAGCTGCAATAAACAAGTTAACAACAACAATTGCATTCATTTTATGTTTCAGGTTCAGGGGGAGGTGTG
GGAGGTTTTTTAAAGCAAGTAAAACCTCTACAAATGTGGTAAAATCGATAAGGATCCGTCGACCGATGCC
CTTGAGAGCCTTCAACCCAGTCAGCTCCTTCCGGTGGGCGCGGGGCATGACTATCGTCGCCGCACTTATG
ACTGTCTTCTTTATCATGCAACTCGTAGGACAGGTGCCGGCAGCGCTCTTCCGCTTCCTCGCTCACTGAC
TCGCTGCGCTCGGTCGTTCGGCTGCGGCGAGCGGTATCAGCTCACTCAAAGGCGGTAATACGGTTATCCA
CAGAATCAGGGGATAACGCAGGAAAGAACATGTGAGCAAAAGGCCAGCAAAAGGCCAGGAACCGTAAAAA
GGCCGCGTTGCTGGCGTTTTTCCATAGGCTCCGCCCCCCTGACGAGCATCACAAAAATCGACGCTCAAGT
CAGAGGTGGCGAAACCCGACAGGACTATAAAGATACCAGGCGTTTCCCCCTGGAAGCTCCCTCGTGCGCT
CTCCTGTTCCGACCCTGCCGCTTACCGGATACCTGTCCGCCTTTCTCCCTTCGGGAAGCGTGGCGCTTTC
TCATAGCTCACGCTGTAGGTATCTCAGTTCGGTGTAGGTCGTTCGCTCCAAGCTGGGCTGTGTGCACGAA
CCCCCCGTTCAGCCCGACCGCTGCGCCTTATCCGGTAACTATCGTCTTGAGTCCAACCCGGTAAGACACG
ACTTATCGCCACTGGCAGCAGCCACTGGTAACAGGATTAGCAGAGCGAGGTATGTAGGCGGTGCTACAGA
GTTCTTGAAGTGGTGGCCTAACTACGGCTACACTAGAAGAACAGTATTTGGTATCTGCGCTCTGCTGAAG
CCAGTTACCTTCGGAAAAAGAGTTGGTAGCTCTTGATCCGGCAAACAAACCACCGCTGGTAGCGGTGGTT
TTTTTGTTTGCAAGCAGCAGATTACGCGCAGAAAAAAAGGATCTCAAGAAGATCCTTTGATCTTTTCTAC
GGGGTCTGACGCTCAGTGGAACGAAAACTCACGTTAAGGGATTTTGGTCATGAGATTATCAAAAAGGATC
TTCACCTAGATCCTTTTAAATTAAAAATGAAGTTTTAAATCAATCTAAAGTATATATGAGTAAACTTGGT
CTGACAGTTACCAATGCTTAATCAGTGAGGCACCTATCTCAGCGATCTGTCTATTTCGTTCATCCATAGT
TGCCTGACTCCCCGTCGTGTAGATAACTACGATACGGGAGGGCTTACCATCTGGCCCCAGTGCTGCAATG
ATACCGCGAGACCCACGCTCACCGGCTCCAGATTTATCAGCAATAAACCAGCCAGCCGGAAGGGCCGAGC
GCAGAAGTGGTCCTGCAACTTTATCCGCCTCCATCCAGTCTATTAATTGTTGCCGGGAAGCTAGAGTAAG
TAGTTCGCCAGTTAATAGTTTGCGCAACGTTGTTGCCATTGCTACAGGCATCGTGGTGTCACGCTCGTCG
TTTGGTATGGCTTCATTCAGCTCCGGTTCCCAACGATCAAGGCGAGTTACATGATCCCCCATGTTGTGCA
AAAAAGCGGTTAGCTCCTTCGGTCCTCCGATCGTTGTCAGAAGTAAGTTGGCCGCAGTGTTATCACTCAT
GGTTATGGCAGCACTGCATAATTCTCTTACTGTCATGCCATCCGTAAGATGCTTTTCTGTGACTGGTGAG
TACTCAACCAAGTCATTCTGAGAATAGTGTATGCGGCGACCGAGTTGCTCTTGCCCGGCGTCAATACGGG
ATAATACCGCGCCACATAGCAGAACTTTAAAAGTGCTCATCATTGGAAAACGTTCTTCGGGGCGAAAACT
CTCAAGGATCTTACCGCTGTTGAGATCCAGTTCGATGTAACCCACTCGTGCACCCAACTGATCTTCAGCA
TCTTTTACTTTCACCAGCGTTTCTGGGTGAGCAAAAACAGGAAGGCAAAATGCCGCAAAAAAGGGAATAA
GGGCGACACGGAAATGTTGAATACTCATACTCTTCCTTTTTCAATATTATTGAAGCATTTATCAGGGTTA
TTGTCTCATGAGCGGATACATATTTGAATGTATTTAGAAAAATAAACAAATAGGGGTTCCGCGCACATTT
CCCCGAAAAGTGCCACCTG
[124 nt withheld, positions 2330-2453]
C
[91 nt withheld, positions 2455-2545]
A
[49 nt withheld, positions 2547-2595]
CCTTTGACGTTGGAGTCCACGTTCTTT
[37 nt withheld, positions 2623-2659]
ACCCTATCTCGGTCTATTCTTTTGATTTATAAGGGATTTTGCCGATTTCGGCCTATTGGTTAAAAAATGA
GCTGATTTAACAAAAATTTAACGCGAATTTTAACAAAATATTAACGCTTACAATTTGCCATTCGCCATTC
AGGCTGCGCAACTGTTGGGAAGGGCGATCGGTGCGGGCCTCTTCGCTATTACGCCAGCCCAAGCTACCAT
GATAAGTAAGTAATATTAAGGTACGGGAGGTACTTGGAGCGGCCGCAATAAAATATCTTTATTTTCATTA
CATCTGTGTGTTGGTTTTTTGTGTGAATCGATAGTACTAACATACGCTCTCCATCAAAACAAAACGAAAC
AAAACAAACTAGCAAAATAGGCTGTCCCCAGTGCAAGTGCAGGTGCCAGAACATTTCTCTATCGATAGGT
ACCACAAGTTTGTACAAAAAAGCAGGCTCCGAATTCGCCCTTTGCACAATTTCTGTGAAGTGACAGCCAC
TGAGAAATAGTGTCAAGTAGCTCTCGTCCGCTAATATCAATTTAGACGATATACATACGGCCAGATCTGG
CACGCAGTCTGCATTCCCAATGATGCGGGATGGATTTGGATTGTGGGGCGGAATCTCTAAGTGCGATAAG
ATGCGGAGAATTACTTCCGCGACTTGGCTCCGTTTTGTTAAATATACTATGTGCTCGGAGGACAGTACTC
CGTGCGTAGTACAGCGACTTGTACGGAGTACATAAACATATGCATATCTGCGGTTTAGTTGTCGACATTA
TCTTTTGTTCGTCGTTTGAAAAACTCGGAGGACAGTACTCCGTAGTTGTTGGGGTAACTGCGCACAATTG
CCGGGCTACAGGGTGCTTTGAGTCTTTGTTTTTGGATTTCGTTTTCGATGTTTAGCTACGAAAGCCAAGC
GTTGTGCTATTTTCGAATTTTGTATTTTATAACCCGGGCAAGGGCGAATTCGACCCAGCTTTCTTGTACA
AAGTGGTAGATCTGCGATCGAGCTCGCCCGGGGATCGAGCGCAGCGGTATAAAAGGGCGCGGGGTGGCTG
AGAGCATCAGTTGTGAATGAATGTTCGAGCCGAGCAGACGTGCCGCTGCCTTCGTTAATATCCTTTGAAT
AAGCCAACTTTGAATCACAAGACGCATACCAAACGGCATTCCGGTACTGTTGGTAAAGCCACCATGGAAG
ACGCCAAAAACATAAAGAAAGGCCCGGCGCCATTCTATCCGCTGGAAGATGGAACCGCTGGAGAGCAACT
GCATAAGGCTATGAAGAGATACGCCCTGGTTCCTGGAACAATTGCTTTTACAGATGCACATATCGAGGTG
GACATCACTTACGCTGAGTACTTCGAAATGTCCGTTCGGTTGGCAGAAGCTATGAAACGATATGGGCTGA
ATACAAATCACAGAATCGTCGTATGCAGTGAAAACTCTCTTCAATTCTTTATGCCGGTGTTGGGCGCGTT
ATTTATCGGAGTTGCAGTTGCGCCCGCGAACGACATTTATAATGAACGTGAATTGCTCAACAGTATGGGC
ATTTCGCAGCCTACCGTGGTGTTCGTTTCCAAAAAGGGGTTGCAAAAAATTTTGAACGTGCAAAAAAAGC
TCCCAATCATCCAAAAAATTATTATCATGGATTCTAAAACGGATTACCAGGGATTTCAGTCGATGTACAC
GTTCGTCACATCTCATCTACCTCCCGGTTTTAATGAATACGATTTTGTGCCAGAGTCCTTCGATAGGGAC
AAGACAATTGCACTGATCATGAACTCCTCTGGATCTACTGGTCTGCCTAAAGGTGTCGCTCTGCCTCATA
GAACTGCCTGCGTGAGATTCTCGCATGCCAGAGATCCTATTTTTGGCAATCAAATCATTCCGGATACTGC
GATTTTAAGTGTTGTTCCATTCCATCACGGTTTTGGAATGTTTACTACACTCGGATATTTGATATGTGGA
TTTCGAGTCGTCTTAATGTATAGATTTGAAGAAGAGCTGTTTCTGAGGAGCCTTCAGGATTACAAGATTC
AAAGTGCGCTGCTGGTGCCAACCCTATTCTCCTTCTTCGCCAAAAGCACTCTGATTGACAAATACGATTT
ATCTAATTTACACGAAATTGCTTCTGGTGGCGCTCCCCTCTCTAAGGAAGTCGGGGAAGCGGTTGCCAAG
AGGTTCCATCTGCCAGGTATCAGGCAAGGATATGGGCTCACTGAGACTACATCAGCTATTCTGATTACAC
CCGAGGGGGATGATAAACCGGGCGCGGTCGGTAAAGTTGTTCCATTTTTTGAAGCGAAGGTTGTGGATCT
GGATACCGGGAAAACGCTGGGCGTTAATCAAAGAGGCGAACTGTGTGTGAGAGGTCCTATGATTATGTCC
GGTTATGTAAACAATCCGGAAGCGACCAACGCCTTGATTGACAAGGATGGATGGCTACATTCTGGAGACA
TAGCTTACTGGGACGAAGACGAACACTTCTTCATCGTTGACCGCCTGAAGTCTCTGATTAAGTACAAAGG
CTATCAGGTGGCTCCCGCTGAATTGGAATCCATCTTGCTCCAACACCCCAACATCTTCGACGCAGGTGTC
GCAGGTCTTCCCGACGATGACGCCGGTGAACTTCCCGCCGCCGTTGTTGTTTTGGAGCACGGAAAGACGA
TGACGGAAAAAGAGATCGTGGATTACGTCGCCAGTCAAGTAACAACCGCGAAAAAGTTGCGCGGAGGAGT
TGTGTTTGTGGACGAAGTACCGAAAGGTCTTACCGGAAAACTCGACGCAAGAAAAATCAGAGAGATCCTC
ATAAAGGCCAAGAAGGGCGGAAAGATCGCCGTGTAATT
Features (pLannotate 1.2.2; 15 found; start..end, strand, type, name):
     39..160     -  polyA_signal   SV40 poly(A) signal: SV40 polyadenylation signal
    183..251     -  CDS            large T antigen (fragment): large T antigen from SV40 (simian virus 40)
    267..399     +  CDS            TcR (fragment): tetracycline efflux protein; tet; confers resistance to tetracycline
    579..1167    -  rep_origin     ori: high-copy-number ColE1/pMB1/pBR322/pUC origin of replication
   1338..2198    -  CDS            AmpR: β-lactamase; bla; confers resistance to ampicillin, carbenicillin, and related antibiotics
   2199..2303    -  promoter       AmpR promoter: bla
   2330..2758    +  rep_origin     f1 ori (sequence partly withheld): f1 bacteriophage origin of replication; arrow indicates direction of (+) strand synthesis
   2790..2857    -  CDS            lacZα (fragment): LacZα fragment of β-galactosidase; lacZ fragment
   2916..2964    +  polyA_signal   poly(A) signal: synthetic polyadenylation signal
   2978..3069    +  misc_feature   pause site: RNA polymerase II transcriptional pause signal from the human α2 globin gene
   3083..3107    +  protein_bind   attB1: mutant version of attB; recombination site for the Gateway® BP reaction BP Clonase™
   3342..3361    -  protein_bind   5X UAS (fragment): five tandem copies of the "ScaI site" 17-mer CGGAGTACTGTCCTCCG, an upstream activating sequence (UAS) that efficiently binds yeast Gal4 (Webster et al., 1988; Pfeiffer et al., 2010) GAL4
   3453..3471    -  protein_bind   5X UAS (fragment): five tandem copies of the "ScaI site" 17-mer CGGAGTACTGTCCTCCG, an upstream activating sequence (UAS) that efficiently binds yeast Gal4 (Webster et al., 1988; Pfeiffer et al., 2010) GAL4
   3622..3646    -  protein_bind   attB2: mutant version of attB; recombination site for the Gateway® BP reaction BP Clonase™
   3843..5495    +  CDS            luciferase: firefly luciferase; luc+; enhanced luc+ version of the luciferase gene
