[The description below was written by a language model from this plasmid's Addgene catalogue record and pLannotate feature annotations shown in this document.]
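Description:
pSGE_646_S2-1-CACA_dCP is a 5.5 kb firefly luciferase reporter plasmid for expression in insect cells. The record lists the backbone as unknown. It is maintained in E. coli as a high-copy plasmid through a ColE1/pUC-type origin and is selected with ampicillin via the β-lactamase gene and its native promoter. An f1 phage origin is also present. Short annotated fragments of lacZα, a tetracycline resistance gene and SV40 large T antigen appear to be non-functional backbone remnants.

The payload is a synthetic regulatory insert named 646_S2-1-CACA_dCP, introduced by Gateway cloning and flanked by attB1 and attB2 sites. Within this roughly 500 bp interval the annotation detects two short matches to the Gal4-binding UAS motif, which suggests that Gal4 DNA-binding-domain fusions could be recruited to the element. The record does not otherwise describe the insert's composition. According to the catalogue entry, the insert sits upstream of the Drosophila synthetic core promoter (DSCP), which is not separately annotated but would fall in the gap between attB2 and the reporter. The DSCP drives the enhanced luc+ firefly luciferase coding sequence, and an SV40 polyadenylation signal lies just beyond it across the plasmid's circular junction. Upstream of attB1, a synthetic poly(A) signal and an RNA polymerase II pause site from the human α2 globin gene block read-through transcription from the backbone, keeping background signal low.

The stated purpose is simply a luciferase reporter. The associated work concerns the context-dependent functions of transcriptional regulators, so luciferase output presumably reports how factors acting on the cloned sequence context affect transcription from the core promoter.
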