Addgene plasmid #71153: pSGE_646_S2-1-CACA_dCP
Purpose: Luciferase reporter
Depositing lab: Alexander Stark. Depositing organization: Research Institute of Molecular Pathology (IMP). Publication: Transcriptional regulators form diverse groups with context-dependent regulatory functions. Stampfel G, Kazmar T, Frank O, Wienerroither S, Reiter F, Stark A. Nature. 2015 Nov 9. doi: 10.1038/nature15545. PubMed 26550828.
Backbone
  Vector backbone: unknown
  Vector type: Insect Expression, Luciferase
Growth in bacteria
  Bacterial resistance: Ampicillin, 100 μg/mL
  Growth temperature: 37°C
  Growth strain: DH5alpha
  Copy number: High Copy
Gene/Insert
  Gene/Insert name: 646_S2-1-CACA_dCP
  Species: Synthetic
  Promoter: DSCP Drosophila synthetic core promoter
  Tag / fusion protein: luciferase (C terminal on backbone)
  Cloning method: Gateway Cloning
  Sequencing primers: 5′ RVprimer3; 3′ LucNRev
Terms and licenses: Academic/Nonprofit Terms; Industry Terms: Not Available to Industry
How to cite: pSGE_646_S2-1-CACA_dCP was a gift from Alexander Stark (Addgene plasmid # 71153 ; http://n2t.net/addgene:71153 ; RRID:Addgene_71153)
