>Addgene plasmid #71153 | pSGE_646_S2-1-CACA_dCP | addgene partial sequence | sequence record 129023 | LucNRev 5'-CCTTATGCAGTTGCTCTCC-3'
ATGGCGCCGGGCCTTTCTTTATGTTTTTGGCGTCTTCCATGGTGGCTTTACCAACAGTACCGGAATGCCG
TTTGGTATGCGTCTTGTGATTCAAAGTTGGCTTATTCAAAGGATATTAACGAAGGCAGCGGCACGTCTGC
TCGGCTCGAACATTCATTCACAACTGATGCTCTCAGCCACCCCGCGCCCTTTTATACCGCTGCGCTCGAT
CCCCGGGCGAGCTCGATCGCAGATCTACCACTTTGTACAAGAAAGCTGGGTCGAATTCGCCCTTGCCCGG
GTTATAAAATACAAAATTCGAAAATAGCACAACGCTTGGCTTTCGTAGCTAAACATCGAAAACGAAATCC
AAAAACAAAGACTCAAAGCACCCTGTAGCCCGGCAATTGTGCGCAGTTACCCCAACAACTACGGAGTACT
GTCCTCCGAGTTTTTCAAACGACGAACAAAAGATAATGTCGACAACTAAACCGCAGATATGCATATGTTT
ATGTACTCCGTACAAGTCGCTGTACTACGCACGGAGTACTGTCCTCCGAGCACATAGTATATTTAACAAA
ACGGAGCCAAGTCGCGGAAGTAATTCTCCGCATCTTATCGCACTTAGAGATTCCGCCCCACAATCCAAAT
CCATCCCGCATCATTGGGAATGCAGACTGCGTGCCAGATCTGGCCGTATGTATATCGTCTAAATTGATAT
TAGCGGACGAGAGCTACTTGACACTATTTCTCAGTGGCTGTCACTTCACAGAAATTGTGCAAAGGGCGAA
TTCGGAGCCTGCTTTTTTGTACAAACTTGTGGTACCTATCGATAGAGAAATGTTCTGGCACCTGCACTTG
CACTGGGGACAGCCTATTTT
