>Addgene plasmid #71153 | pSGE_646_S2-1-CACA_dCP | addgene partial sequence | sequence record 129024 | RVprimer3 5'-CTAGCAAAATAGGCTGTCCC-3'
TTTCTCTATCGATAGGTACCACAAGTTTGTACAAAAAAGCAGGCTCCGAATTCGCCCTTTGCACAATTTC
TGTGAAGTGACAGCCACTGAGAAATAGTGTCAAGTAGCTCTCGTCCGCTAATATCAATTTAGACGATATA
CATACGGCCAGATCTGGCACGCAGTCTGCATTCCCAATGATGCGGGATGGATTTGGATTGTGGGGCGGAA
TCTCTAAGTGCGATAAGATGCGGAGAATTACTTCCGCGACTTGGCTCCGTTTTGTTAAATATACTATGTG
CTCGGAGGACAGTACTCCGTGCGTAGTACAGCGACTTGTACGGAGTACATAAACATATGCATATCTGCGG
TTTAGTTGTCGACATTATCTTTTGTTCGTCGTTTGAAAAACTCGGAGGACAGTACTCCGTAGTTGTTGGG
GTAACTGCGCACAATTGCCGGGCTACAGGGTGCTTTGAGTCTTTGTTTTTGGATTTCGTTTTCGATGTTT
AGCTACGAAAGCCAAGCGTTGTGCTATTTTCGAATTTTGTATTTTATAACCCGGGCAAGGGCGAATTCGA
CCCAGCTTTCTTGTACAAAGTGGTAGATCTGCGATCGAGCTCGCCCGGGGATCGAGCGCAGCGGTATAAA
AGGGCGCGGGGTGGCTGAGAGCATCAGTTGTGAATGAATGTTCGAGCCGAGCAGACGTGCCGCTGCCTTC
GTTAATATCCTTTGAATAAGCCAACTTTGAATCACAAGACGCATACCAAACGGCATTCCGGTACTGTTGG
TAAAGCCACCATGGAAGACGCCAAAAACATAAAGAAAGGCCCGGCGCCATTCTATCCGCTGGAAGATGGA
ACCGCTGGAGAGCAA
